Addgene plasmid #45909: pMRXIP GFP-Stx17 WT
Depositing lab: Noboru Mizushima. Depositing organization: The University of Tokyo. Publication: The hairpin-type tail-anchored SNARE syntaxin 17 targets to autophagosomes for fusion with endosomes/lysosomes. Itakura E, Kishi-Itakura C, Mizushima N. Cell. 2012 Dec 7;151(6):1256-69. doi: 10.1016/j.cell.2012.11.001. PubMed 23217709.
Backbone
  Vector backbone: pMRXIP GFP-Ci2
  Backbone manufacturer: Dr.Shoji Yamaoka of Tokyo Medical and Dental University
  Backbone size w/o insert (bp): 6600
  Total vector size (bp): 7506
  Vector type: Retroviral
  Selectable markers: Puromycin
Growth in bacteria
  Bacterial resistance: Ampicillin, 100 μg/mL
  Growth temperature: 37°C
  Growth strain: Stbl3
  Copy number: High Copy
Gene/Insert
  Gene/Insert name: Syntaxin 17
  Species: H. sapiens (human)
  Insert size (bp): 906
  GenBank ID: NM_017919.2
  Entrez Gene: STX17
  Promoter: CMV
  Tag / fusion protein: GFP (N terminal on backbone)
  Cloning method: Restriction Enzyme; 5′ cloning site BamHI (not destroyed); 3′ cloning site BamHI (not destroyed)
  Sequencing primers: 5′ CGACCACTACCAGCAGAACA; 3′ AAAAGACGGCAATATGGTGG
Resource information
  A portion of this plasmid was derived from a plasmid made by: It has the pMX backbone
Terms and licenses: Academic/Nonprofit Terms; Industry Terms: Not Available to Industry
How to cite: pMRXIP GFP-Stx17 WT was a gift from Noboru Mizushima (Addgene plasmid # 45909 ; http://n2t.net/addgene:45909 ; RRID:Addgene_45909)
