[The description below was written by a language model from this plasmid's Addgene catalogue record and pLannotate feature annotations shown in this document.]
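Description:
pMRXIP GFP-Stx17 WT is a Moloney murine leukemia virus-based retroviral expression vector, built on the pMRXIP GFP-Ci2 backbone (itself derived from the pMX series), for stable expression of GFP-tagged human syntaxin 17 in mammalian cells. In bacteria it is maintained through a high-copy ColE1/pUC-type origin and selected with ampicillin via the β-lactamase gene. The catalogue lists a total size of about 7.5 kb, whereas the sequenced record used for the feature table is slightly longer at roughly 7.8 kb.

The proviral cassette lies on the reverse strand of the annotated record. At its 5′ end a CMV enhancer is fused to a partial LTR, a hybrid arrangement that drives strong transcription of the viral genome in packaging cells and corresponds to the CMV promoter named in the catalogue. This is followed by the MMLV Ψ packaging signal, a truncated gag lacking its start codon, and a pol fragment carrying the splice acceptor, which together support efficient encapsidation and expression. The payload is EGFP fused to the N terminus of the full-length wild-type STX17 coding sequence (906 bp, inserted at BamHI sites), followed by an EMCV IRES and the puromycin N-acetyltransferase gene. The fusion protein and the drug marker are therefore translated from one bicistronic transcript, so puromycin selection enriches for transduced cells that express GFP-Stx17. The cassette ends in the 3′ MMLV LTR.

STX17 is the autophagosomal SNARE that mediates fusion of autophagosomes with endosomes and lysosomes. This construct is suited to generating stable cell lines in which syntaxin 17 recruitment to autophagosomes can be followed by fluorescence microscopy. The "WT" in the name suggests it also serves as a wild-type reference for variant constructs, although the record describes none.
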