Features (pLannotate 1.2.2; 15 found; start..end, strand, type, name):
      2..54      +  CDS            lacI (fragment): lac repressor; lacI; The lac repressor binds to the lac operator to inhibit transcription in E. coli. This inhibition can be relieved by adding lactose or isopropyl-β-D-thiogalactopyranoside (IPTG).
    120..589     -  LTR            LTR: long terminal repeat from Moloney murine leukemia virus
    590..711     -  LTR            3' LTR (ΔU3) (fragment): self-inactivating 3' long terminal repeat (LTR) from Moloney murine leukemia virus
    813..1412    -  CDS            PuroR: puromycin N-acetyltransferase; pac from Streptomyces alboniger; confers resistance to puromycin
   1426..1888    -  misc_feature   IRES: internal ribosome entry site (IRES) of the encephalomyocarditis virus (EMCV)
   2024..2929    -  CDS            STX17: STX17_HUMAN - Experimental evidence at protein level: Swiss-Prot protein existence level 1. SNAREs, soluble N-ethylmaleimide-sensitive factor-attachment protein receptors, are essential proteins for fusion of cellular membranes. SNAREs localized on opposing membranes assemble to form a trans-SNARE complex, an extended, parallel four alpha-helical bundle that drives membrane fusion (PubMed:23217709, PubMed:25686604, PubMed:28306502). STX17 is a SNARE of the autophagosome involved in autophagy through the direct control of autophagosome membrane fusion with the lysosome membrane (PubMed:23217709
   3017..3733    -  CDS            EGFP: EGFP is a basic (constitutively fluorescent) green fluorescent protein published in 1996, derived from Aequorea victoria. It is reported to be a rapidly-maturing weak dimer with moderate acid sensitivity.
   3745..4119    -  misc_feature   pol region: Moloney murine leukemia virus (MMLV) pol region containing the splice acceptor site
   4129..4545    -  CDS            gag (truncated): truncated Moloney murine leukemia virus (MMLV) gag gene lacking the start codon
   4610..4967    -  misc_feature   MMLV Ψ: packaging signal of Moloney murine leukemia virus (MMLV)
   5030..5325    -  LTR            3' LTR (ΔU3) (fragment): self-inactivating 3' long terminal repeat (LTR) from Moloney murine leukemia virus
   5326..5705    -  enhancer       CMV enhancer: human cytomegalovirus immediate early enhancer
   5893..5997    +  promoter       AmpR promoter: bla
   5998..6858    +  CDS            AmpR: β-lactamase; bla; confers resistance to ampicillin, carbenicillin, and related antibiotics
   7022..7610    +  rep_origin     ori: high-copy-number ColE1/pMB1/pBR322/pUC origin of replication
>Addgene plasmid #45909 | pMRXIP GFP-Stx17 WT | addgene full sequence | sequence record 157842 | Addgene NGS Result
AGCGCCCAATACGCAAACCGCCTCTCCCCGCGCGTTGGCCGATTCATTAATGCAACTATGGCCATTTAAT
GTAAATACTTAAGAAAAAAAACCAAATTAATTTTGATACATGCTGCATGTGAAAGACCCCCGCTGACGGG
TAGTCAATCACTCAGAGGAGACCCTCCCAAGGAACAGCGAGACCACAAGTCGGATGCAACTGCAAGAGGG
TTTATTGGATACACGGGTACCCGGGCGACTCAGTCAATCGGAGGACTGGCGCCCCGAGTGAGGGGTTGTG
GGCTCTTTTATTGAGCTCGGGGAGCAGAAGCGCGCGAACAGAAGCGAGAAGCGAACTGATTGGTTAGTTC
AAATAAGGCACAGGGTCATTTCAGGTCCTTGGGGCACCCTGGAAACATCTGATGGTTCTCTAGAAACTGC
TGAGGGCTGGACCGCATCTGGGGACCATCTGTTCTTGGCCCTGAGCCGGGGCAGGAACTGCTTACCACAG
ATATCCTGTTTGGCCCATATTCAGCTGTTCCATCTGTTCTTGGCCCTGAGCCGGGGCAGGAACTGCTTAC
CACAGATATCCTGTTTGGCCCATATTCAGCTGTTCCATCTGTTCCTGACCTTGATCTGAACTTCTCTATT
CTCAGTTATGTATTTTTCCATGCCTTGCAAAATGGCGTTACTTAAGCTAGCTTGCCAAACCTACAGGTGG
GGTCTTTCATTCCCCCCTTTTTCTGGAGACTAAATAAAATCTTTTATTTTATCGTCGAGCCATGGGGTCG
TGCGCTCCTTTCGGTCGGGCGCTGCGGGTCGTGGGGCGGGCGTCAGGCACCGGGCTTGCGGGTCATGCAC
CAGGTGCGCGGTCCTTCGGGCACCTCGACGTCGGCGGTGACGGTGAAGCCGAGCCGCTCGTAGAAGGGGA
GGTTGCGGGGCGCGGAGGTCTCCAGGAAGGCGGGCACCCCGGCGCGCTCGGCCGCCTCCACTCCGGGGAG
CACGACGGCGCTGCCCAGACCCTTGCCCTGGTGGTCGGGCGAGACGCCGACGGTGGCCAGGAACCACGCG
GGCTCCTTGGGCCGGTGCGGCGCCAGGAGGCCTTCCATCTGTTGCTGCGCGGCCAGCCGGGAACCGCTCA
ACTCGGCCATGCGCGGGCCGATCTCGGCGAACACCGCCCCCGCTTCGACGCTCTCCGGCGTGGTCCAGAC
CGCCACCGCGGCGCCGTCGTCCGCGACCCACACCTTGCCGATGTCGAGCCCGACGCGCGTGAGGAAGAGT
TCTTGCAGCTCGGTGACCCGCTCGATGTGGCGGTCCGGGTCGACGGTGTGGCGCGTGGCGGGGTAGTCGG
CGAACGCGGCGGCGAGGGTGCGTACGGCCCGGGGGACGTCGTCGCGGGTGGCGAGGCGCACCGTGGGCTT
GTACTCGGTCATGGTTGTGGCCATATTATCATCGTGTTTTTCAAAGGAAAACCACGTCCCCGTGGTTCGG
GGGGCCTAGACGTTTTTTTAACCTCGACTAAACACATGTAAAGCATGTGCACCGAGGCCCCAGATCAGAT
CCCATACAATGGGGTACCTTCTGGGCATCCTTCAGCCCCTTGTTGAATACGCTTGAGGAGAGCCATTTGA
CTCTTTCCACAACTATCCAACTCACAACGTGGCACTGGGGTTGTGCCGCCTTTGCAGGTGTATCTTATAC
ACGTGGCTTTTGGCCGCAGAGGCACCTGTCGCCAGGTGGGGGGTTCCGCTGCCTGCAAAGGGTCGCTACA
GACGTTGTTTGTCTTCAAGAAGCTTCCAGAGGAACTGCTTCCTTCACGACATTCAACAGACCTTGCATTC
CTTTGGCGAGAGGGGAAAGACCCCTAGGAATGCTCGTCAAGAAGACAGGGCCAGGTTTCCGGGCCCTCAC
ATTGCCAAAAGACGGCAATATGGTGGAAAATAACATATAGACAAACGCACACCGGCCTTATTCCAAGCGG
CTTCGGCCAGTAACGTTAGGGGGGGGGGCGGAATTTACGTAGCGGCCGCTCGAGGGATCCTTAACTGCAT
TTCTTGTCAGTTTGGCTGGGAAGATCTGGACAGCTGGAAGTGAGCTTCTCCATCATTTTCTGTTTCTTTC
TTTGTATCAATTTTCCACCTGTGAAGCCCAACACCCCACCACCAAGTGCAGCTGCAATTCCTGCCACTTT
GAAGCCTGCAAGGAGGCCAATAGGACCCCCTACCATTCCCCCGATGAGTGCACCTGCCACAGGCAGAGCT
GCCAGCTTGTATTTTGCAGCCTTCCCTAAGTTTTTGGTTCCCTCTTCAACATTCACAGCAGCACTGTTGA
CATGGTCTGCAATGCTGTCAATCTTCTCCTGCTGAGAATTCACTAGGAGAGAGAAGTCAGTGACCAGTTG
GCTAAGTTCAATTAAGTCCGCTTCTAAGGTTTCCCACGATTCTGCAGCATTTTGATCTTGAGGAATTTCA
GGTAAGGCATATATCTGAGTCAAACTCTGAGAACTAGCTTCAGCTTCAGTAGTATGAAATGCTCCACCAA
CAGTCATGGATCTGGTCAAAGGAGGCTGTAGCAAAGTTTCTTCATCATTAAATTGCTTCTTAAGTTCTTC
TACAGATTCCAAATGGAGTTGGAGAAATTCTGCTGTTGCTGCTGATGCTTCTTCTTTAACAGGATCTATC
ATTCTCTTCAGAAGTACTAGGTCATCCTTTCGGACTTTCAAACAAAGTTTCTCAATTTCTCGGATATTGG
ATCGGAGTTGCTGAACTGTACGTCCTGCATTGATATGCTCTTCATGCAACTTGTCCCAGATTCTGCACCT
TTGATACTTCTCAATATTTATCTGGTGCTTTCTTAACCTTTCCAGGTCTGTTGGGATTACTATCTTAATG
AATTTCTGGATAGCTGGTTCAAGACGGCGTAATTTCACTTTTTCTTCATCTTCAGACATCGGATCCGTTA
ACTCGCGAACGCGTGAATTCAATTCATCGATAGATCCGCCGCCACCCGACCCACCACCGCCCGAGCCACC
GCCACCCTTGTACAGCTCGTCCATGCCGAGAGTGATCCCGGCGGCGGTCACGAACTCCAGCAGGACCATG
TGATCGCGCTTCTCGTTGGGGTCTTTGCTCAGGGCGGACTGGGTGCTCAGGTAGTGGTTGTCGGGCAGCA
GCACGGGGCCGTCGCCGATGGGGGTGTTCTGCTGGTAGTGGTCGGCGAGCTGCACGCTGCCGTCCTCGAT
GTTGTGGCGGATCTTGAAGTTCACCTTGATGCCGTTCTTCTGCTTGTCGGCCATGATATAGACGTTGTGG
CTGTTGTAGTTGTACTCCAGCTTGTGCCCCAGGATGTTGCCGTCCTCCTTGAAGTCGATGCCCTTCAGCT
CGATGCGGTTCACCAGGGTGTCGCCCTCGAACTTCACCTCGGCGCGGGTCTTGTAGTTGCCGTCGTCCTT
GAAGAAGATGGTGCGCTCCTGGACGTAGCCTTCGGGCATGGCGGACTTGAAGAAGTCGTGCTGCTTCATG
TGGTCGGGGTAGCGGCTGAAGCACTGCACGCCGTAGGTCAGGGTGGTCACGAGGGTGGGCCAGGGCACGG
GCAGCTTGCCGGTGGTGCAGATGAACTTCAGGGTCAGCTTGCCGTAGGTGGCATCGCCCTCGCCCTCGCC
GGACACGCTGAACTTGTGGCCGTTTACGTCGCCGTCCAGCTCGACCAGGATGGGCACCACCCCGGTGAAC
AGCTCCTCGCCCTTGCTCACCATGGCAGATCCGGCAGTCTAGAGGATGGTCCACCCCCGGGGTCGGCAGC
CTTCACGTGGGCGGCGTGTATCCAAGCTGCGATGCCGTCTACTTTGAGGGCGGTGGGGGTGGTCAGCAGG
ACTGTGTAAGGTCCTTTCCAGCGAGGTTCTAGGTTCTTAGTCTGGTGTCGGCGGACCCACACTGTGTCGC
CGACTCGGTAAGGGTGAGGTACCACCGGTCGGTCCAGTTGTTCTTGGTAGGCTGCCGCCAGAGGTCTCCA
GACTTCGTGCTGGACTAAGTAGAGAGCCTGTAAGTGAGCTTGGAGAGAGGGGCTGTTAGTAACTCTTGTC
ATGTCAGGGTCAGGGAAGTTTACAAGGGGCGGGGGTGCCCCATATAAGATCTCATATGGCCATATGGGGG
CGCCTAGAGAAGGAGTGAGGGCTGGATAAAGGGAGGATCGAGGCGGGGTCGAACGAGGAGGTTCAAGGGG
GAGAGACGGGGCGGATGGAGGAAGAGGAGGCGGAGGCTTAGGGTGTACAAAGGGCTTGACCCAGGGAGGG
GGGTCAAAAGCCAAGGCTTCCCAGGTCACGATGTAGGGGACCTGGTCTGGGTGTCCATGCGGGCCAGGTG
AAAAGACCTTGATCTTAACCTGGGTGATGAGGTCTCGGTTAAAGGTGCCGTCTCGCGGCCATCCGACGTT
AAAGGTTGGCCATTCTGCAGAGCAGAAGGTAACCCAACGTCTCTTCTTGACATCTACCGACTGGTTGTGA
GCGATCCGCTCGACATCTTTCCAGTGACCTAAGGTCAAACTTAAGGGAGTGGTAACAGTCTGGCCCGGGC
CCATATTTTCAGACAAATACAGAAACACAGTCAGACAGAGACAACACAGAACGATGCTGCAGCAGACAAG
ACGCGCGGCGCGGCTTCGGTCCCAAACCGAAAGCAAAAATTCAGACGGAGGCGGGAACTGTTTTAGGTTC
TCGTCTCCTACCAGAACCACATATCCCTCCTCTAAGGGGGGTGCACCAAAGAGTCCAAAACGATCGGGAT
TTTTGGACTCAGGTCGGGCCACAAAAACGGCCCCCGAAGTCCCTGGGACGTCTCCCAGGGTTGCGGCCGG
GTGTTCCGAACTCGTCAGTTCCACCACGGGTCCGCCAGATACAGAGCTAGTTAGCTAACTAGTACCGACG
CAGGCGCATAAAATCAGTCATAGACACTAGACAATCGGACAGACACAGATAAGTTGCTGGCCAGCTTACC
TCCCGGTGGTGGGTCGGTGGTCCCTGGGCAGGGGTCTCCCGATCCCGGACGAGCCCCCAAATGAAAGACC
CCCGCTGACGGGTAGTCAATCACTCAGAGGAGACCCTCCCAAGGAACAGCGAGACCACAAGTCGGATGCA
ACTGCAAGAGGGTTTATTGGATACACGGGTACCCGGGCGACTCAGTCAATCGGAGGACTGGCGCGCCGAG
TGAGGGGTTGTGGGCTCTTTTATTGAGCTCGGGGAGCAGAAGCGCGCGAACAGAAGCGAGAAGCGAACTG
ATTGGTTAGTTCAAATAAGGCACAGGGTCATTTCAGGTCCTTGGGGCACCCTGGAAACATCTGATGGTTC
TCTAGCATGGTAATAGCGATGACTAATACGTAGATGTACTGCCAAGTAGGAAAGTCCCATAAGGTCATGT
ACTGGGCATAATGCCAGGCGGGCCATTTACCGTCATTGACGTCAATAGGGGGCGTACTTGGCATATGATA
CACTTGATGTACTGCCAAGTGGGCAGTTTACCGTAAATACTCCACCCATTGACGTCAATGGAAAGTCCCT
ATTGGCGTTACTATGGGAACATACGTCATTATTGACGTCAATGGGCGGGGGTCGTTGGGCGGTCAGCCAG
GCGGGCCATTTACCGTAAGTTATGTAACGCGGAACTCCATATATGGGCTATGAACTAATGACCCCGTAAT
TGATTACTATTAATAACTAGTCAATAATCAATGTCAACATGGCGGTAATGTTGGACATGAGCCAATATAA
ATGTACATATTATGATATGGATACAACGTATGCAATGGGCCAAGCTCCTCGAGTGAAGACGAAAGGGCCT
CGTGATACGCCTATTTTTATAGGTTAATGTCATGATAATAATGGTTTCTTAGACGTCAGGTGGCACTTTT
CGGGGAAATGTGCGCGGAACCCCTATTTGTTTATTTTTCTAAATACATTCAAATATGTATCCGCTCATGA
GACAATAACCCTGATAAATGCTTCAATAATATTGAAAAAGGAAGAGTATGAGTATTCAACATTTCCGTGT
CGCCCTTATTCCCTTTTTTGCGGCATTTTGCCTTCCTGTTTTTGCTCACCCAGAAACGCTGGTGAAAGTA
AAAGATGCTGAAGATCAGTTGGGTGCACGAGTGGGTTACATCGAACTGGATCTCAACAGCGGTAAGATCC
TTGAGAGTTTTCGCCCCGAAGAACGTTTTCCAATGATGAGCACTTTTAAAGTTCTGCTATGTGGCGCGGT
ATTATCCCGTGTTGACGCCGGGCAAGAGCAACTCGGTCGCCGCATACACTATTCTCAGAATGACTTGGTT
GAGTACTCACCAGTCACAGAAAAGCATCTTACGGATGGCATGACAGTAAGAGAATTATGCAGTGCTGCCA
TAACCATGAGTGATAACACTGCGGCCAACTTACTTCTGACAACGATCGGAGGACCGAAGGAGCTAACCGC
TTTTTTGCACAACATGGGGGATCATGTAACTCGCCTTGATCGTTGGGAACCGGAGCTGAATGAAGCCATA
CCAAACGACGAGCGTGACACCACGATGCCTGTAGCAATGGCAACAACGTTGCGCAAACTATTAACTGGCG
AACTACTTACTCTAGCTTCCCGGCAACAATTAATAGACTGGATGGAGGCGGATAAAGTTGCAGGACCACT
TCTGCGCTCGGCCCTTCCGGCTGGCTGGTTTATTGCTGATAAATCTGGAGCCGGTGAGCGTGGGTCTCGC
GGTATCATTGCAGCACTGGGGCCAGATGGTAAGCCCTCCCGTATCGTAGTTATCTACACGACGGGGAGTC
AGGCAACTATGGATGAACGAAATAGACAGATCGCTGAGATAGGTGCCTCACTGATTAAGCATTGGTAACT
GTCAGACCAAGTTTACTCATATATACTTTAGATTGATTTGCGGCCGGCCGCAAAAGGATCTAGGTGAAGA
TCCTTTTTGATAATCTCATGACCAAAATCCCTTAACGTGAGTTTTCGTTCCACTGAGCGTCAGACCCCGT
AGAAAAGATCAAAGGATCTTCTTGAGATCCTTTTTTTCTGCGCGTAATCTGCTGCTTGCAAACAAAAAAA
CCACCGCTACCAGCGGTGGTTTGTTTGCCGGATCAAGAGCTACCAACTCTTTTTCCGAAGGTAACTGGCT
TCAGCAGAGCGCAGATACCAAATACTGTTCTTCTAGTGTAGCCGTAGTTAGGCCACCACTTCAAGAACTC
TGTAGCACCGCCTACATACCTCGCTCTGCTAATCCTGTTACCAGTGGCTGCTGCCAGTGGCGATAAGTCG
TGTCTTACCGGGTTGGACTCAAGACGATAGTTACCGGATAAGGCGCAGCGGTCGGGCTGAACGGGGGGTT
CGTGCACACAGCCCAGCTTGGAGCGAACGACCTACACCGAACTGAGATACCTACAGCGTGAGCTATGAGA
AAGCGCCACGCTTCCCGAAGGGAGAAAGGCGGACAGGTATCCGGTAAGCGGCAGGGTCGGAACAGGAGAG
CGCACGAGGGAGCTTCCAGGGGGAAACGCCTGGTATCTTTATAGTCCTGTCGGGTTTCGCCACCTCTGAC
TTGAGCGTCGATTTTTGTGATGCTCGTCAGGGGGGCGGAGCCTATGGAAAAACGCCAGCAACGCGGCCTT
TTTACGGTTCCTGGCCTTTTGCTGGCCTTTTGCTCACATGTTCTTTCCTGCGTTATCCCCTGATTCTGTG
GATAACCGTATTACCGCCTTTGAGTGAGCTGATACCGCTCGCCGCAGCCGAACGACCGAGCGCAGCGAGT
CAGTGAGCGAGGAAGCGGAAG
