>Addgene plasmid #45909 | pMRXIP GFP-Stx17 WT | addgene partial sequence | sequence record 66721 | EGFP_C
GACGAGCTGTACAAGGGTGGCGGTGGCTCGGGCGGTGGTGGGTCGGGTGGCGGCGGATCTATCGATGAAT
TGAATTCACGCGTTCGCGAGTTAACGGATCCGATGTCTGAAGATGAAGAAAAAGTGAAATTACGCCGTCT
TGAACCAGCTATCCAGAAATTCATTAAGATAGTAATCCCAACAGACCTGGAAAGGTTAAGAAAGCACCAG
ATAAATATTGAGAAGTATCAAAGGTGCAGAATCTGGGACAAGTTGCATGAAGAGCATATCAATGCAGGAC
GTACAGTTCAGCAACTCCGATCCAATATCCGAGAAATTGAGAAACTTTGTTTGAAAGTCCGAAAGGATGA
CCTAGTACTTCTGAAGAGAATGATAGATCCTGTTAAAGAAGAAGCATCAGCAGCAACAGCAGAATTTCTC
CAACTCCATTTGGAATCTGTAGAAGAACTTAAGAAGCAATTTAATGATGAAGAAACTTTGCTACAGCCTC
CTTTGACCAGATCCATGACTGTTGGTGGAGCATTTCATACTACTGAAGCTGAAGCTAGTTCTCAGAGTTT
GACTCAGATATATGCCTTACCTGAAATTCCTCAAGATCAAAATGCTGCAGAATCGTGGGAAACCTTAGAA
GCGGACTTAATTGAACTTAGCCAACTGGTCACTGACTTCTCTCTCCTAGTGAATTCTCAGCAGGAGAAGA
TTGACAGCATTGCAGACCATGTCAACAGTGCTGCTGTGAATGTTGAAGAGGGAACCA
